Addgene plasmid #41014: pCS2 YFP-Smo-Weyer's
Depositing lab: Rajat Rohatgi. Depositing organization: Stanford University. Publication: A Smoothened-Evc2 Complex Transduces the Hedgehog Signal at Primary Cilia. Dorn KV, Hughes CE, Rohatgi R. Dev Cell. 2012 Sep 12. pii: S1534-5807(12)00323-1. doi: 10.1016/j.devcel.2012.07.004. PubMed 22981989.
Backbone
  Vector backbone: pCS2+
  Backbone size w/o insert (bp): 4078
  Total vector size (bp): 7329
  Vector type: Mammalian Expression
Growth in bacteria
  Bacterial resistance: Ampicillin, 100 μg/mL
  Growth temperature: 37°C
  Growth strain: DH5alpha
  Copy number: High Copy
Gene/Insert
  Gene/Insert name: smoothened homolog (alt name: Smo)
  Species: M. musculus (mouse)
  Mutation: YFP inserted after Smo signal sequence. Transferred last 44 amino acids of mouse EVC2 to C-terminus.
  Entrez Gene: Smo (a.k.a. E130215L21Rik, Smoh, bnb, smoothened)
  Tag / fusion protein: EVC2 (aa 1177-1220) (C terminal on insert); YFP
Terms and licenses: Academic/Nonprofit Terms; Industry Terms: Not Available to Industry
How to cite: pCS2 YFP-Smo-Weyer's was a gift from Rajat Rohatgi (Addgene plasmid # 41014 ; http://n2t.net/addgene:41014 ; RRID:Addgene_41014)
