[The description below was written by a language model from this plasmid's Addgene catalogue record and pLannotate feature annotations shown in this document.]
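Description:
pCS2 YFP-Smo-Weyer's is a 7,329 bp mammalian expression plasmid built on the pCS2+ backbone. It encodes a fluorescently tagged, chimeric form of mouse Smoothened (Smo), the seven-pass transmembrane transducer of Hedgehog signalling. Propagation in E. coli relies on a high-copy ColE1/pUC-type origin, with selection through the β-lactamase (AmpR) gene for ampicillin resistance. An f1 origin and remnants of the lac promoter/operator, lacI and lacZα regions are carried over from the parental cloning vector.

Expression in mammalian cells is driven by the simian CMV IE94 enhancer/promoter, which ends at the plasmid's numbering junction and reads straight into the insert. An SV40 polyadenylation signal lies downstream of the insert. An SP6 promoter sits between the CMV element and the coding region and could support in vitro synthesis of sense RNA, a standard feature of pCS2+. T7 and T3 promoters lie on the opposite strand beyond the insert.

According to the record, YFP is placed immediately after the Smo signal sequence, so the fluorophore sits at the extracellular N-terminus of the mature receptor. The annotated EYFP coding sequence is directly followed by the Smo fragment; the annotation tool matched this to the human protein, although the catalogue lists the insert as mouse. The last 44 amino acids of mouse EVC2 (residues 1177–1220) are fused to the Smo C-terminus.

The associated publication concerns a Smoothened–Evc2 complex that transduces the Hedgehog signal at primary cilia. The construct is therefore suited to imaging Smo localisation and to testing what this EVC2 C-terminal segment contributes when attached to Smo. The record does not describe the expected behaviour of the chimera.
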