Features (pLannotate 1.2.2; 17 found; start..end, strand, type, name):
     35..53      +  promoter       SP6 promoter: promoter for bacteriophage SP6 RNA polymerase
    259..975     +  CDS            EYFP: EYFP is a basic (constitutively fluorescent) green/yellow fluorescent protein published in 1996, derived from Aequorea victoria. It is reported to be a very rapidly-maturing weak dimer with high acid sensitivity.
    976..3207    +  CDS            SMO (fragment): SMO_HUMAN - Also known as SMOH. Experimental evidence at protein level: Swiss-Prot protein existence level 1. G protein-coupled receptor that probably associates with the patched protein (PTCH) to transduce the hedgehog's proteins signal. Binding of sonic hedgehog (SHH) to its receptor patched is thought to prevent normal inhibition by patched of smoothened (SMO). Required for the accumulation of KIF7, GLI2 and GLI3 in the cilia (PubMed:19592253). Interacts with DLG5 at the ciliary base to induce the accumulation of KIF7 and GLI2 at the ciliary tip for GLI2 activation (By similarity). From Hom
   3217..3345    +  CDS            Evc2 (fragment): LBN_MOUSE - Also known as Lbn. Experimental evidence at protein level: Swiss-Prot protein existence level 1. Component of the EvC complex that positively regulates ciliary Hedgehog (Hh) signaling (PubMed:21356043, PubMed:24582806). Plays a critical role in bone formation and skeletal development (PubMed:21356043). May be involved in early embryonic morphogenesis (PubMed:21356043). From Mus musculus (Mouse).
   3356..3373    -  promoter       T7 promoter (fragment): promoter for bacteriophage T7 RNA polymerase
   3378..3512    -  polyA_signal   SV40 poly(A) signal: SV40 polyadenylation signal
   3625..3643    -  promoter       T3 promoter: promoter for bacteriophage T3 RNA polymerase
   3688..3704    -  protein_bind   lac operator: The lac repressor binds to the lac operator to inhibit transcription in E. coli. This inhibition can be relieved by adding lactose or isopropyl-β-D-thiogalactopyranoside (IPTG). lac repressor encoded by lacI
   3712..3742    -  promoter       lac promoter: promoter for the E. coli lac operon
   3757..3778    -  protein_bind   CAP binding site: CAP binding activates transcription in the presence of cAMP. E. coli catabolite activator protein
   3791..3883    -  CDS            lacI (fragment): lac repressor; lacI; The lac repressor binds to the lac operator to inhibit transcription in E. coli. This inhibition can be relieved by adding lactose or isopropyl-β-D-thiogalactopyranoside (IPTG).
   4066..4654    -  rep_origin     ori: high-copy-number ColE1/pMB1/pBR322/pUC origin of replication
   4825..5685    -  CDS            AmpR: β-lactamase; bla; confers resistance to ampicillin, carbenicillin, and related antibiotics
   5686..5790    -  promoter       AmpR promoter: bla
   5843..6271    -  rep_origin     f1 ori (sequence partly withheld): f1 bacteriophage origin of replication; arrow indicates direction of (+) strand synthesis
   6276..6342    -  CDS            lacZα (fragment): LacZα fragment of β-galactosidase; lacZ fragment
   6345..7329    +  promoter       CMV IE94 promoter: enhancer/promoter region of simian cytomegalovirus major immediate early transcription unit IE94
>Addgene plasmid #41014 | pCS2 YFP-Smo-Weyer's | depositor full sequence | sequence record 54503 | pCS2 YFP-Smo-Weyer's sequence 7329 bps
CGCCATTCTGCCTGGGGACGTCGGAGCAAGCTTGATTTAGGTGACACTATAGAATACAAGCTACTTGTTC
TTTTTGCAGGATCCCATCGATTCGAATTCACCATGGCCGCTGGCCGCCCCGTGCGTGGGCCCGAGCTGGC
GCCCCGGAGGCTGCTGCAGTTGCTTCTGCTGGTACTGCTGGGGGGCCCGGGCCGGGGGGCGGCCTTGAGC
GGGAACGTGACCGGGCCTGGGCCTCACAGCGCCAGCGGGAGCTCGAGCATGGTGAGCAAGGGCGAGGAGC
TGTTCACCGGGGTGGTGCCCATCCTGGTCGAGCTGGACGGCGACGTAAACGGCCACAAGTTCAGCGTGTC
CGGCGAGGGCGAGGGCGATGCCACCTACGGCAAGCTGACCCTGAAGTTCATCTGCACCACCGGCAAGCTG
CCCGTGCCCTGGCCCACCCTCGTGACCACCTTCGGCTACGGCCTGCAGTGCTTCGCCCGCTACCCCGACC
ACATGAAGCAGCACGACTTCTTCAAGTCCGCCATGCCCGAAGGCTACGTCCAGGAGCGCACCATCTTCTT
CAAGGACGACGGCAACTACAAGACCCGCGCCGAGGTGAAGTTCGAGGGCGACACCCTGGTGAACCGCATC
GAGCTGAAGGGCATCGACTTCAAGGAGGACGGCAACATCCTGGGGCACAAGCTGGAGTACAACTACAACA
GCCACAACGTCTATATCATGGCCGACAAGCAGAAGAACGGCATCAAGGTGAACTTCAAGATCCGCCACAA
CATCGAGGACGGCAGCGTGCAGCTCGCCGACCACTACCAGCAGAACACCCCCATCGGCGACGGCCCCGTG
CTGCTGCCCGACAACCACTACCTGAGCTACCAGTCCGCCCTGAGCAAAGACCCCAACGAGAAGCGCGATC
ACATGGTCCTGCTGGAGTTCGTGACCGCCGCCGGGATCACTCTCGGCATGGACGAGCTGTACAAGAGCTC
GAGGAGGGACGTGCCGGTGACCAGCCCTCCGCCGCCGCTGCTGAGCCACTGCGGCCGGGCCGCCCACTGC
GAGCCTTTGCGCTACAACGTGTGCCTGGGCTCGGCGCTGCCCTACGGAGCCACCACCACGCTGCTGGCTG
GGGACTCGGACTCGCAGGAGGAAGCGCACGGCAAGCTCGTGCTCTGGTCCGGCCTCCGGAATGCCCCCCG
CTGCTGGGCAGTGATCCAGCCCCTGCTGTGTGCTGTCTACATGCCCAAGTGTGAGAATGACCGAGTGGAG
TTGCCCAGCCGTACCCTCTGCCAGGCCACCCGAGGCCCCTGTGCCATTGTGGAGCGGGAGCGAGGGTGGC
CTGACTTTCTGCGTTGCACACCGGACCACTTCCCTGAAGGCTGCCCAAACGAGGTACAAAACATCAAGTT
CAACAGCTCAGGCCAATGTGAAGCACCCTTGGTGCGAACAGACAACCCCAAGAGCTGGTATGAGGACGTG
GAGGGCTGTGGGATTCAGTGTCAGAACCCGCTGTTCACCGAGGCCGAGCACCAGGACATGCACAGCTACA
TCGCAGCCTTCGGGGCGGTCACTGGTCTCTGCACGCTCTTCACACTGGCCACCTTTGTGGCTGACTGGCG
GAACTCCAATCGCTACCCTGCGGTTATTCTCTTCTATGTCAATGCGTGTTTCTTCGTGGGCAGCATTGGC
TGGCTGGCCCAGTTCATGGATGGTGCCCGCCGAGAGATTGTTTGCCGAGCAGATGGCACCATGAGATTTG
GGGAGCCCACCTCCAGTGAGACCCTGTCCTGTGTCATCATCTTTGTCATTGTGTACTATGCCTTGATGGC
TGGAGTAGTCTGGTTCGTGGTCCTCACCTATGCCTGGCACACCTCCTTCAAAGCCCTGGGCACCACCTAC
CAGCCTCTCTCGGGCAAGACATCCTATTTCCACCTGCTCACGTGGTCACTCCCCTTTGTCCTCACGGTGG
CAATCCTGGCTGTGGCTCAGGTAGATGGAGACTCCGTGAGTGGCATCTGTTTTGTAGGCTACAAGAACTA
TCGGTACCGTGCTGGCTTTGTCCTGGCCCCAATTGGCCTGGTGCTTATTGTGGGAGGCTACTTCCTCATC
AGAGGGGTCATGACTCTGTTCTCCATCAAGAGCAACCACCCTGGGCTTCTGAGTGAGAAGGCAGCCAGCA
AGATCAACGAGACCATGCTGCGCCTGGGCATTTTTGGCTTCCTGGCCTTTGGCTTTGTGCTCATCACCTT
CAGCTGCCACTTCTATGACTTCTTCAACCAGGCTGAGTGGGAGCGTAGCTTCCGGGACTATGTGCTATGC
CAAGCCAACGTGACCATCGGGCTGCCTACCAAGAAGCCCATTCCTGACTGTGAGATCAAGAATCGGCCCA
GCCTCCTGGTGGAGAAGATCAATCTATTTGCCATGTTTGGCACTGGCATTGCCATGAGCACCTGGGTCTG
GACCAAGGCCACCCTGCTCATCTGGAGGCGCACCTGGTGCAGGTTGACTGGGCACAGTGATGATGAGCCC
AAGAGAATCAAGAAGAGCAAGATGATCGCCAAGGCCTTCTCTAAGCGGCGTGAGCTGCTGCAGAACCCGG
GCCAGGAGCTCTCCTTCAGCATGCACACTGTCTCCCATGATGGACCTGTTGCGGGTTTGGCTTTTGACCT
CAATGAACCCTCAGCTGACGTCTCCTCTGCCTGGGCTCAGCATGTCACCAAGATGGTGGCTCGGAGAGGA
GCCATATTGCCCCAGGATGTGTCCGTTACCCCTGTGGCAACTCCAGTGCCACCAGAAGAACAAGCCAACA
TGTGGCTGGTTGAGGCAGAGATCTCCCCAGAGTTAGAGAAGCGTTTGGGCCGGAAGAAAAAGCGGAGGAA
GAGGAAGAAGGAGGTGTGCCCCTTGAGGCCAGCCCCTGAGCTTCACCACTCTGCCCCTGTTCCTGCCACC
AGTGCAGTTCCTCGGCTGCCTCAGCTGCCTCGGCAGAAGTGCCTGGTAGCTGCAAACGCCTGGGGAACAG
GGGAGTCCTGCCGACAGGGAGCCTGGACTCTAGTCTCCAACCCCTTCTGCCCAGAGCCTAGTCCCCATCA
AGATCCATTTCTCCCTGGTGCCTCAGCCCCCCGGGTCTGGGCTCAGGGCCGCCTCCAGGGGCTGGGATCC
ATTCATTCCCGCACTAACCTAATGGAGGCTGAGATCTTGGATGCAGACTCGGACTTCGGCGCGCCATTAA
ACACGGGAGAAAAGATCTTTGTATTCAGAAGCCCAAGGGAGCCCGAGATCTCTTTGCGTGTTCCTCCCAG
GAGGAAAAAGAATTTCCTGAATGCCAAGAAGGCCAACAGGGCCTTGGGCTTGGACTGATCTAGAACTATA
GTGAGTCGTATTACGTAGATCCAGACATGATAAGATACATTGATGAGTTTGGACAAACCACAACTAGAAT
GCAGTGAAAAAAATGCTTTATTTGTGAAATTTGTGATGCTATTGCTTTATTTGTAACCATTATAAGCTGC
AATAAACAAGTTAACAACAACAATTGCATTCATTTTATGTTTCAGGTTCAGGGGGAGGTGTGGGAGGTTT
TTTAATTCGCGGCCGCGGCGCCAATGCATTGGGCCCGGTACCCAGCTTTTGTTCCCTTTAGTGAGGGTTA
ATTGCGCGCTTGGCGTAATCATGGTCATAGCTGTTTCCTGTGTGAAATTGTTATCCGCTCACAATTCCAC
ACAACATACGAGCCGGAAGCATAAAGTGTAAAGCCTGGGGTGCCTAATGAGTGAGCTAACTCACATTAAT
TGCGTTGCGCTCACTGCCCGCTTTCCAGTCGGGAAACCTGTCGTGCCAGCTGCATTAATGAATCGGCCAA
CGCGCGGGGAGAGGCGGTTTGCGTATTGGGCGCTCTTCCGCTTCCTCGCTCACTGACTCGCTGCGCTCGG
TCGTTCGGCTGCGGCGAGCGGTATCAGCTCACTCAAAGGCGGTAATACGGTTATCCACAGAATCAGGGGA
TAACGCAGGAAAGAACATGTGAGCAAAAGGCCAGCAAAAGGCCAGGAACCGTAAAAAGGCCGCGTTGCTG
GCGTTTTTCCATAGGCTCCGCCCCCCTGACGAGCATCACAAAAATCGACGCTCAAGTCAGAGGTGGCGAA
ACCCGACAGGACTATAAAGATACCAGGCGTTTCCCCCTGGAAGCTCCCTCGTGCGCTCTCCTGTTCCGAC
CCTGCCGCTTACCGGATACCTGTCCGCCTTTCTCCCTTCGGGAAGCGTGGCGCTTTCTCATAGCTCACGC
TGTAGGTATCTCAGTTCGGTGTAGGTCGTTCGCTCCAAGCTGGGCTGTGTGCACGAACCCCCCGTTCAGC
CCGACCGCTGCGCCTTATCCGGTAACTATCGTCTTGAGTCCAACCCGGTAAGACACGACTTATCGCCACT
GGCAGCAGCCACTGGTAACAGGATTAGCAGAGCGAGGTATGTAGGCGGTGCTACAGAGTTCTTGAAGTGG
TGGCCTAACTACGGCTACACTAGAAGGACAGTATTTGGTATCTGCGCTCTGCTGAAGCCAGTTACCTTCG
GAAAAAGAGTTGGTAGCTCTTGATCCGGCAAACAAACCACCGCTGGTAGCGGTGGTTTTTTTGTTTGCAA
GCAGCAGATTACGCGCAGAAAAAAAGGATCTCAAGAAGATCCTTTGATCTTTTCTACGGGGTCTGACGCT
CAGTGGAACGAAAACTCACGTTAAGGGATTTTGGTCATGAGATTATCAAAAAGGATCTTCACCTAGATCC
TTTTAAATTAAAAATGAAGTTTTAAATCAATCTAAAGTATATATGAGTAAACTTGGTCTGACAGTTACCA
ATGCTTAATCAGTGAGGCACCTATCTCAGCGATCTGTCTATTTCGTTCATCCATAGTTGCCTGACTCCCC
GTCGTGTAGATAACTACGATACGGGAGGGCTTACCATCTGGCCCCAGTGCTGCAATGATACCGCGAGACC
CACGCTCACCGGCTCCAGATTTATCAGCAATAAACCAGCCAGCCGGAAGGGCCGAGCGCAGAAGTGGTCC
TGCAACTTTATCCGCCTCCATCCAGTCTATTAATTGTTGCCGGGAAGCTAGAGTAAGTAGTTCGCCAGTT
AATAGTTTGCGCAACGTTGTTGCCATTGCTACAGGCATCGTGGTGTCACGCTCGTCGTTTGGTATGGCTT
CATTCAGCTCCGGTTCCCAACGATCAAGGCGAGTTACATGATCCCCCATGTTGTGCAAAAAAGCGGTTAG
CTCCTTCGGTCCTCCGATCGTTGTCAGAAGTAAGTTGGCCGCAGTGTTATCACTCATGGTTATGGCAGCA
CTGCATAATTCTCTTACTGTCATGCCATCCGTAAGATGCTTTTCTGTGACTGGTGAGTACTCAACCAAGT
CATTCTGAGAATAGTGTATGCGGCGACCGAGTTGCTCTTGCCCGGCGTCAATACGGGATAATACCGCGCC
ACATAGCAGAACTTTAAAAGTGCTCATCATTGGAAAACGTTCTTCGGGGCGAAAACTCTCAAGGATCTTA
CCGCTGTTGAGATCCAGTTCGATGTAACCCACTCGTGCACCCAACTGATCTTCAGCATCTTTTACTTTCA
CCAGCGTTTCTGGGTGAGCAAAAACAGGAAGGCAAAATGCCGCAAAAAAGGGAATAAGGGCGACACGGAA
ATGTTGAATACTCATACTCTTCCTTTTTCAATATTATTGAAGCATTTATCAGGGTTATTGTCTCATGAGC
GGATACATATTTGAATGTATTTAGAAAAATAAACAAATAGGGGTTCCGCGCACATTTCCCCGAAAAGTGC
CACCTAAATTGTAAGCGTTAATATTTTGTTAAAATTCGCGTTAAATTTTTGTTAAATCAGCTCATTTTTT
AACCAATAGGCCGAAATCGGCAAAATCCCTTATAAATCAAAAGAATAGACCGAGATAGGGT
[37 nt withheld, positions 5942-5978]
AAAGAACGTGGACTCCAACGTCAAAGG
[49 nt withheld, positions 6006-6054]
T
[91 nt withheld, positions 6056-6146]
G
[124 nt withheld, positions 6148-6271]
CCCATTCGCCATTCAGGCTGCGCAACTGTTGGGAAGGGCGATCGGTGCGGGCCTCTTCGCTATTACGCCA
GTCGACCATAGCCAATTCAATATGGCGTATATGGACTCATGCCAATTCAATATGGTGGATCTGGACCTGT
GCCAATTCAATATGGCGTATATGGACTCGTGCCAATTCAATATGGTGGATCTGGACCCCAGCCAATTCAA
TATGGCGGACTTGGCACCATGCCAATTCAATATGGCGGACTTGGCACTGTGCCAACTGGGGAGGGGTCTA
CTTGGCACGGTGCCAAGTTTGAGGAGGGGTCTTGGCCCTGTGCCAAGTCCGCCATATTGAATTGGCATGG
TGCCAATAATGGCGGCCATATTGGCTATATGCCAGGATCAATATATAGGCAATATCCAATATGGCCCTAT
GCCAATATGGCTATTGGCCAGGTTCAATACTATGTATTGGCCCTATGCCATATAGTATTCCATATATGGG
TTTTCCTATTGACGTAGATAGCCCCTCCCAATGGGCGGTCCCATATACCATATATGGGGCTTCCTAATAC
CGCCCATAGCCACTCCCCCATTGACGTCAATGGTCTCTATATATGGTCTTTCCTATTGACGTCATATGGG
CGGTCCTATTGACGTATATGGCGCCTCCCCCATTGACGTCAATTACGGTAAATGGCCCGCCTGGCTCAAT
GCCCATTGACGTCAATAGGACCACCCACCATTGACGTCAATGGGATGGCTCATTGCCCATTCATATCCGT
TCTCACGCCCCCTATTGACGTCAATGACGGTAAATGGCCCACTTGGCAGTACATCAATATCTATTAATAG
TAACTTGGCAAGTACATTACTATTGGAAGGACGCCAGGGTACATTGGCAGTACTCCCATTGACGTCAATG
GCGGTAAATGGCCCGCGATGGCTGCCAAGTACATCCCCATTGACGTCAATGGGGAGGGGCAATGACGCAA
ATGGGCGTTCCATTGACGTAAATGGGCGGTAGGCGTGCCTAATGGGAGGTCTATATAAGCAATGCTCGTT
TAGGGAAC
