>Addgene plasmid #41014 | pCS2 YFP-Smo-Weyer's | addgene partial sequence | sequence record 55657 | EBV_rev
CTATAGTTCTAGATCAGTCCAAGCCCAAGGCCCTGTTGGCCTTCTTGGCATTCAGGAAATTCTTTTTCCT
CCTGGGAGGAACACGCAAAGAGATCTCGGGCTCCCTTGGGCTTCTGAATACAAAGATCTTTTCTCCCGTG
TTTAATGGCGCGCCGAAGTCCGAGTCTGCATCCAAGATCTCAGCCTCCATTAGGTTAGTGCGGGAATGAA
TGGATCCCAGCCCCTGGAGGCGGCCCTGAGCCCAGACCCGGGGGGCTGAGGCACCAGGGAGAAATGGATC
TTGATGGGGACTAGGCTCTGGGCAGAAGGGGTTGGAGACTAGAGTCCAGGCTCCCTGTCGGCAGGACTCC
CCTGTTCCCCAGGCGTTTGCAGCTACCAGGCACTTCTGCCGAGGCAGCTGAGGCAGCCGAGGAACTGCAC
TGGTGGCAGGAACAGGGGCAGAGTGGTGAAGCTCAGGGGCTGGCCCCAAGGGGCACACCTCCTTCTTCCT
CTTCCTCCGCTTTTTCTTCCGGCCCAAACGCTTCTCTAACTCTGGGGAGATCTCTGCCTCAACCAGCCAC
ATGTTGGCTTGTTCTTCTGGTGGCACTGGAGTTGCCACAGGGGTAACGGACACATCCTGGGGCAATATGG
CTCCTCTCCGAGCCACCATCTTGGTGACATGCTGAGCCCAGGCAGAGGAGACGTCAGCTGAGGGTTCATT
GAGGTCAAAAGCCAAACCCGCAACAGGTCCATCATGGGAGACAGTGTGCATGCTGAAGGAGAGCTCCTGG
CCCGGGTTCTGCAGCAGCTCACGCCGCTTAGAGAAGG
