>Addgene plasmid #41014 | pCS2 YFP-Smo-Weyer's | addgene partial sequence | sequence record 55688 | EGFP-C 5'-CATGGTCCTGCTGGAGTTCGTG-3'
GAGCTCGAGGAGGAACGTGCCGGTGACCAGCCCTCCGCCGCCGCTGCTGAGCCACTGCGGCCGGGCCGCC
CACTGCGAGCCTTTGCGCTACAACGTGTGCCTGGGCTCGGCGCTGCCCTACGGAGCCACCACCACGCTGC
TGGCTGGGGACTCGGACTCGCAGGAGGAAGCGCACGGCAAGCTCGTGCTCTGGTCCGGCCTCCGGAATGC
CCCCCGCTGCTGGGCAGTGATCCAGCCCCTGCTGTGTGCTGTCTACATGCCCAAGTGTGAGAATGACCGA
GTGGAGTTGCCCAGCCGTACCCTCTGCCAGGCCACCCGAGGCCCCTGTGCCATTGTGGAGCGGGAGCGAG
GGTGGCCTGACTTTCTGCGTTGCACACCGGACCACTTCCCTGAAGGCTGCCCAAACGAGGTACAAAACAT
CAAGTTCAACAGCTCAGGCCAATGTGAAGCACCCTTGGTGCGAACAGACAACCCCAAGAGCTGGTATGAG
GACGTGGAGGGCTGTGGGATTCAGTGTCAGAACCCGCTGTTCACCGAGGCCGAGCACCAGGACATGCACA
GCTACATCGCAGCCTTCGGGGCGGTCACTGGTCTCTGCACGCTCTTCACACTGGCCACCTTTGTGGCTGA
CTGGCGGAACTCCAATCGCTACCCTGCGGTTATTCTCTTCTATGTCAATGCGTGTTTCTTCGTGGGCAGC
ATTGGCTGGCTGGCCCAGTTCATGGATGGTGCCCGCCGAGAGATTGTTTGCCGAGCAGATGGCACCATGA
GATTTGGGGAGCCCACCTCCAGTGAG
