>Addgene plasmid #41014 | pCS2 YFP-Smo-Weyer's | addgene partial sequence | sequence record 55689 | CMV-F 5'-CGCAAATGGGCGGTAGGCGTG-3'
GAACCGCCATTCTGCCTGGGGACGTCGGAGCAAGCTTGATTTAGGTGACACTATAGAATACAAGCTACTT
GTTCTTTTTGCAGGATCCCATCGATTCGAATTCACCATGGCCGCTGGCCGCCCCGTGCGTGGGCCCGAGC
TGGCGCCCCGGAGGCTGCTGCAGTTGCTGCTGCTGGTACTGCTGGGGGGCCCGGGCCGGGGGGCGGCCTT
GAGCGGGAACGTGACCGGGCCTGGGCCTCACAGCGCCAGCGGGAGCTCGAGCATGGTGAGCAAGGGCGAG
GAGCTGTTCACCGGGGTGGTGCCCATCCTGGTCGAGCTGGACGGCGACGTAAACGGCCACAAGTTCAGCG
TGTCCGGCGAGGGCGAGGGCGATGCCACCTACGGCAAGCTGACCCTGAAGTTCATCTGCACCACCGGCAA
GCTGCCCGTGCCCTGGCCCACCCTCGTGACCACCTTCGGCTACGGCCTGCAGTGCTTCGCCCGCTACCCC
GACCACATGAAGCAGCACGACTTCTTCAAGTCCGCCATGCCCGAAGGCTACGTCCAGGAGCGCACCATCT
TCTTCAAGGACGACGGCAACTACAAGACCCGCGCCGAGGTGAAGTTCGAGGGCGACACCCTGGTGAACCG
CATCGAGCTGAAGGGCATCGACTTCAAGGAGGACGGCAACATCCTGGGGCACAAGCTGGAGTACAACTAC
AACAGCCACAACGTCTATATCATGGCCGACAAGCAGAAGAACGGCATCAAGGTGAACTTCAAGATCCGCC
ACAACATCGAGGACGGCAGCGTGCAGCTCGCCGACCACTACCAGCAGAACACCCC
